>Addgene plasmid #108821 | pBW2697_pCAG-PV1-iCre-N256-L1-nMag-NLS-BGHpA | depositor full sequence | sequence record 205102 | Full Sequence
CCCAAGCTTGGCGTAATCATGGTCATAGCTGTTTCCTGTGTGAAATTGTTATCCGCTCACAATTCCACAC
AACATACGAGCCGGAAGCATAAAGTGTAAAGCCTGGGGTGCCTAATGAGTGAGCTAACTCACATTAATTG
CGTTGCGCTCACTGCCCGCTTTCCAGTCGGGAAACCTGTCGTGCCAGCGGATCCGCATCTCAATTAGTCA
GCAACCATAGTCCCGCCCCTAACTCCGCCCAGTTCCGCCCATTCTCCGCCCCATGGCTGACTAATTTTTT
TTATTTATGCAGAGGCCGAGGCCGCCTCGGCCTCTGAGCTATTCCAGAAGTAGTGAGGAGGCTTTTTTGG
AGGCCTAGGCTTTTGCAAAAAGCTAACTTGTTTATTGCAGCTTATAATGGTTACAAATAAAGCAATAGCA
TCACAAATTTCACAAATAAAGCATTTTTTTCACTGCATTCTAGTTGTGGTTTGTCCAAACTCATCAATGT
ATCTTATCATGTCTGGATCCGCTGCATTAATGAATCGGCCAACGCGCGGGGAGAGGCGGTTTGCGTATTG
GGCGCTCTTCCGCTTCCTCGCTCACTGACTCGCTGCGCTCGGTCGTTCGGCTGCGGCGAGCGGTATCAGC
TCACTCAAAGGCGGTAATACGGTTATCCACAGAATCAGGGGATAACGCAGGAAAGAACATGTGAGCAAAA
GGCCAGCAAAAGGCCAGGAACCGTAAAAAGGCCGCGTTGCTGGCGTTTTTCCATAGGCTCCGCCCCCCTG
ACGAGCATCACAAAAATCGACGCTCAAGTCAGAGGTGGCGAAACCCGACAGGACTATAAAGATACCAGGC
GTTTCCCCCTGGAAGCTCCCTCGTGCGCTCTCCTGTTCCGACCCTGCCGCTTACCGGATACCTGTCCGCC
TTTCTCCCTTCGGGAAGCGTGGCGCTTTCTCATAGCTCACGCTGTAGGTATCTCAGTTCGGTGTAGGTCG
TTCGCTCCAAGCTGGGCTGTGTGCACGAACCCCCCGTTCAGCCCGACCGCTGCGCCTTATCCGGTAACTA
TCGTCTTGAGTCCAACCCGGTAAGACACGACTTATCGCCACTGGCAGCAGCCACTGGTAACAGGATTAGC
AGAGCGAGGTATGTAGGCGGTGCTACAGAGTTCTTGAAGTGGTGGCCTAACTACGGCTACACTAGAAGAA
CAGTATTTGGTATCTGCGCTCTGCTGAAGCCAGTTACCTTCGGAAAAAGAGTTGGTAGCTCTTGATCCGG
CAAACAAACCACCGCTGGTAGCGGTGGTTTTTTTGTTTGCAAGCAGCAGATTACGCGCAGAAAAAAAGGA
TCTCAAGAAGATCCTTTGATCTTTTCTACGGGGTCTGACGCTCAGTGGAACGAAAACTCACGTTAAGGGA
TTTTGGTCATGAGATTATCAAAAAGGATCTTCACCTAGATCCTTTTAAATTAAAAATGAAGTTTTAAATC
AATCTAAAGTATATATGAGTAAACTTGGTCTGACAGTTACCAATGCTTAATCAGTGAGGCACCTATCTCA
GCGATCTGTCTATTTCGTTCATCCATAGTTGCCTGACTCCCCGTCGTGTAGATAACTACGATACGGGAGG
GCTTACCATCTGGCCCCAGTGCTGCAATGATACCGCGAGACCCACGCTCACCGGCTCCAGATTTATCAGC
AATAAACCAGCCAGCCGGAAGGGCCGAGCGCAGAAGTGGTCCTGCAACTTTATCCGCCTCCATCCAGTCT
ATTAATTGTTGCCGGGAAGCTAGAGTAAGTAGTTCGCCAGTTAATAGTTTGCGCAACGTTGTTGCCATTG
CTACAGGCATCGTGGTGTCACGCTCGTCGTTTGGTATGGCTTCATTCAGCTCCGGTTCCCAACGATCAAG
GCGAGTTACATGATCCCCCATGTTGTGCAAAAAAGCGGTTAGCTCCTTCGGTCCTCCGATCGTTGTCAGA
AGTAAGTTGGCCGCAGTGTTATCACTCATGGTTATGGCAGCACTGCATAATTCTCTTACTGTCATGCCAT
CCGTAAGATGCTTTTCTGTGACTGGTGAGTACTCAACCAAGTCATTCTGAGAATAGTGTATGCGGCGACC
GAGTTGCTCTTGCCCGGCGTCAATACGGGATAATACCGCGCCACATAGCAGAACTTTAAAAGTGCTCATC
ATTGGAAAACGTTCTTCGGGGCGAAAACTCTCAAGGATCTTACCGCTGTTGAGATCCAGTTCGATGTAAC
CCACTCGTGCACCCAACTGATCTTCAGCATCTTTTACTTTCACCAGCGTTTCTGGGTGAGCAAAAACAGG
AAGGCAAAATGCCGCAAAAAAGGGAATAAGGGCGACACGGAAATGTTGAATACTCATACTCTTCCTTTTT
CAATATTATTGAAGCATTTATCAGGGTTATTGTCTCATGAGCGGATACATATTTGAATGTATTTAGAAAA
ATAAACAAATAGGGGTTCCGCGCACATTTCCCCGAAAAGTGCCACCTGGGTCGACATTGATTATTGACTA
GTTATTAATAGTAATCAATTACGGGGTCATTAGTTCATAGCCCATATATGGAGTTCCGCGTTACATAACT
TACGGTAAATGGCCCGCCTGGCTGACCGCCCAACGACCCCCGCCCATTGACGTCAATAATGACGTATGTT
CCCATAGTAACGCCAATAGGGACTTTCCATTGACGTCAATGGGTGGAGTATTTACGGTAAACTGCCCACT
TGGCAGTACATCAAGTGTATCATATGCCAAGTACGCCCCCTATTGACGTCAATGACGGTAAATGGCCCGC
CTGGCATTATGCCCAGTACATGACCTTATGGGACTTTCCTACTTGGCAGTACATCTACGTATTAGTCATC
GCTATTACCATGGTCGAGGTGAGCCCCACGTTCTGCTTCACTCTCCCCATCTCCCCCCCCTCCCCACCCC
CAATTTTGTATTTATTTATTTTTTAATTATTTTGTGCAGCGATGGGGGCGGGGGGGGGGGGGGCGCGCGC
CAGGCGGGGCGGGGCGGGGCGAGGGGCGGGGCGGGGCGAGGCGGAAAGGTGCGGCGGCAGCCAATCAGAG
CGGCGCGCTCCGAAAGTTTCCTTTTATGGCGAGGCGGCGGCGGCGGCGGCCCTATAAAAAGCGAAGCGCG
CGGCGGGCGGGAGTCGCTGCGTTGCCTTCGCCCCGTGCCCCGCTCCGCGCCGCCTCGCGCCGCCCGCCCC
GGCTCTGACTGACCGCGTTACTCCCACAGGTGAGCGGGCGGGACGGCCCTTCTCCTCCGGGCTGTAATTA
GCGCTTGGTTTAATGACGGCTCGTTTCTTTTCTGTGGCTGCGTGAAAGCCTTAAAGGGCTCCGGGAGGGC
CCTTTGTGCGGGGGGGAGCGGCTCGGGGGGTGCGTGCGTGTGTGTGTGCGTGGGGAGCGCCGCGTGCGGC
TCCGCGCTGCCCGGCGGCTGTGAGCGCTGCGGGCGCGGCGCGGGGCTTTGTGCGCTCCGCAGTGTGCGCG
AGGGGAGCGCGGCCGGGGGCGGTGCCCCGCGGTGCGGGGGGGGCTGCGAGGGGAACAAAGGCTGCGTGCG
GGGTGTGTGCGTGGGGGGGTGAGCAGGGGGTGTGGGCGCGGCGGTCGGGCTGTAACCCCCCCCTGCACCC
CCCTCCCCGAGTTGCTGAGCACGGCCCGGCTTCGGGTGCGGGGCTCCGTACGGGGCGTGGCGCGGGGCTC
GCCGTGCCGGGCGGGGGGTGGCGGCAGGTGGGGGTGCCGGGCGGGGCGGGGCCGCCTCGGGCCGGGGAGG
GCTCGGGGGAGGGGCGCGGCGGCCCCCGGAGCGCCGGCGGCTGTCGAGGCGCGGCGAGCCGCAGCCATTG
CCTTTTATGGTAATCGTGCGAGAGGGCGCAGGGACTTCCTTTGTCCCAAATCTGTGCGGAGCCGAAATCT
GGGAGGCGCCGCCGCACCCCCTCTAGCGGGCGCGGGGCGAAGCGGTGCGGCGCCGGCAGGAAGGAAATGG
GCGGGGAGGGCCTTCGTGCGTCGCCGCGCCGCCGTCCCCTTCTCCCTCTCCAGCCTCGGGGCTGTCCGCG
GGGGGACGGCTGCCTTCGGGGGGGACGGGGCAGGGCGGGGTTCGGCTTCTGGCGTGTGACCGGCGGCTCT
AGAGCCTCTGCTAACCATGTTCATGCCTTCTTCTTTTTCCTACAGCTCCTGGGCAACGTGCTGGTTATTG
TGCTGTCTCATCATTTTGGCAAAGAATTGATTAATTCGAGCGAAGGCGCGCCCATTACTCGCATCCATTC
TCAGGCTGTCTCGTCTCGTCTCGCACGCGTGCCGCCACCATGTCCAACCTGCTGACTGTGCACCAAAACC
TGCCTGCCCTCCCTGTGGATGCCACCTCTGATGAAGTCAGGAAGAACCTGATGGACATGTTCAGGGACAG
GCAGGCCTTCTCTGAACACACCTGGAAGATGCTCCTGTCTGTGTGCAGATCCTGGGCTGCCTGGTGCAAG
CTGAACAACAGGAAATGGTTCCCTGCTGAACCTGAGGATGTGAGGGACTACCTCCTGTACCTGCAAGCCA
GAGGCCTGGCTGTGAAGACCATCCAACAGCACCTGGGCCAGCTCAACATGCTGCACAGGAGATCTGGCCT
GCCTCGCCCTTCTGACTCCAATGCTGTGTCCCTGGTGATGAGGAGAATCAGAAAGGAGAATGTGGATGCT
GGGGAGAGAGCCAAGCAGGCCCTGGCCTTTGAACGCACTGACTTTGACCAAGTCAGATCCCTGATGGAGA
ACTCTGACAGATGCCAGGACATCAGGAACCTGGCCTTCCTGGGCATTGCCTACAACACCCTGCTGCGCAT
TGCCGAAATTGCCAGAATCAGAGTGAAGGACATCTCCCGCACCGATGGTGGGAGAATGCTGATCCACATT
GGCAGGACCAAGACCCTGGTGTCCACAGCTGGTGTGGAGAAGGCCCTGTCCCTGGGGGTTACCAAGCTGG
TGGAGAGATGGATCTCTGTGTCTGGTGTGGCTGATGACCCCAACAACTACCTGTTCTGCCGGGTCAGAAA
GAATGGTGTGGCTGCCCCTTCTGCCACCTCCCAACTGTCCGGAGGGTCTGGCTCCGGATCAAGTGGTGGC
AGCGGTACCCATACTCTTTATGCCCCCGGTGGATATGACATTATGGGATATCTGGACCAGATCGGCAACC
GGCCAAACCCGCAGGTGGAACTGGGCCCCGTGGATACATCCTGCGCCTTGATTCTTTGTGACCTGAAACA
GAAAGACACCCCGATAGTTTACGCGAGTGAAGCCTTCCTCTACATGACAGGTTACAGCAACGCAGAGGTG
CTGGGCCGGAATTGCCGGTTTCTGCAAAGCCCTGACGGCATGGTGAAGCCCAAGAGCACCCGGAAGTACG
TGGATAGTAACACAATCAATACTATGCGCAAGGCAATCGACAGGAATGCCGAGGTGCAGGTTGAAGTAGT
CAATTTTAAAAAGAATGGACAGCGATTTGTTAATTTCCTGACTATGATACCTGTTAGGGACGAAACAGGC
GAGTATCGATACTCTATGGGATTCCAGTGCGAAACAGAACCCAAGAAAAAGCGGAAGGTGTGAGAATTCC
TGTGCCTTCTAGTTGCCAGCCATCTGTTGTTTGCCCCTCCCCCGTGCCTTCCTTGACCCTGGAAGGTGCC
ACTCCCACTGTCCTTTCCTAATAAAATGAGGAAATTGCATCGCATTGTCTGAGTAGGTGTCATTCTATTC
TGGGGGGTGGGGTGGGGCAGGACAGCAAGGGGGAGGATTGGGAAGACAATAGCAGGCATGCTGGGGATGC
GGTGGGCTCTATGGCTTCTGAGGCGGAAAGAACCAGCTGGGGCTCTAGGGGGTATCCCCACGCGCCCTGT
AGCGTGTACCGCTGGGAGTTCGTAGACGGAAACAAACGCAGAATCCAAGCGCGGCCGCCCAGGATACATA
GATTACCACAACTCCGAGCCCTTCCACCGCTAGCGCACTCCTCAGGTGCAGGCTGCCTATCAGAAGGTGG
TGGCTGGTGTGGCCAATGCCCTGGCTCACAAATACCACTGAGATCTTTTTCCCTCTGCCAAAAATTATGG
GGACATCATGAAGCCCCTTGAGCATCTGACTTCTGGCTAATAAAGGAAATTTATTTTCATTGCAATAGTG
TGTTGGAATTTTTTGTGTCTCTCACTCGGAAGGACATATGGGAGGGCAAATCATTTAAAACATCAGAATG
AGTATTTGGTTTAGAGTTTGGCAACATATGCCCATATGCTGGCTGCCATGAACAAAGGTTGGCTATAAAG
AGGTCATCAGTATATGAAACAGCCCCCTGCTGTCCATTCCTTATTCCATAGAAAAGCCTTGACTTGAGGT
TAGATTTTTTTTATATTTTGTTTTGTGTTATTTTTTTCTTTAACATCCCTAAAATTTTCCTTACATGTTT
TACTAGCCAGATTTTTCCTCCTCTCCTGACTACTCCCAGTCATAGCTGTCCCTCTTCTCTTATGGAGATC
CCTCGACCTGCAG
Features (pLannotate 1.2.2; 19 found; start..end, strand, type, name):
     46..62      -  protein_bind   lac operator: The lac repressor binds to the lac operator to inhibit transcription in E. coli. This inhibition can be relieved by adding lactose or isopropyl-β-D-thiogalactopyranoside (IPTG). lac repressor encoded by lacI
     70..100     -  promoter       lac promoter: promoter for the E. coli lac operon
    115..136     -  protein_bind   CAP binding site: CAP binding activates transcription in the presence of cAMP. E. coli catabolite activator protein
    149..188     -  CDS            lacI (fragment): lac repressor; lacI; The lac repressor binds to the lac operator to inhibit transcription in E. coli. This inhibition can be relieved by adding lactose or isopropyl-β-D-thiogalactopyranoside (IPTG).
    195..217     +  promoter       SV40 promoter (fragment): SV40 enhancer and early promoter
    221..355     +  rep_origin     SV40 ori: SV40 origin of replication
    375..509     +  polyA_signal   SV40 poly(A) signal: SV40 polyadenylation signal
    511..565     -  CDS            lacI (fragment): lac repressor; lacI; The lac repressor binds to the lac operator to inhibit transcription in E. coli. This inhibition can be relieved by adding lactose or isopropyl-β-D-thiogalactopyranoside (IPTG).
    748..1336    -  rep_origin     ori: high-copy-number ColE1/pMB1/pBR322/pUC origin of replication
   1507..2367    -  CDS            AmpR: β-lactamase; bla; confers resistance to ampicillin, carbenicillin, and related antibiotics
   2368..2472    -  promoter       AmpR promoter: bla
   2503..2882    +  enhancer       CMV enhancer: human cytomegalovirus immediate early enhancer
   2884..3159    +  promoter       chicken β-actin promoter: No description available
   3160..4175    +  intron         chimeric intron: chimera between introns from chicken β-actin and rabbit β-globin
   4310..5080    +  CDS            cre (fragment): RECR_BPP1 - Experimental evidence at protein level: Swiss-Prot protein existence level 1. Catalyzes site-specific recombination between two 34-base- pair LOXP sites. Its role is to maintain the phage genome as a monomeric unit-copy plasmid in the lysogenic state. From Escherichia phage P1 (Bacteriophage P1).
   5600..5824    +  polyA_signal   bGH poly(A) signal: bovine growth hormone polyadenylation signal
   5828..5849    +  promoter       SV40 promoter (fragment): SV40 enhancer and early promoter
   5987..6058    +  CDS            HBB (fragment): HBB_PONPY - Experimental evidence at transcript level: Swiss-Prot protein existence level 2. Involved in oxygen transport from the lung to the various peripheral tissues. From Pongo pygmaeus (Bornean orangutan).
   6129..6184    +  polyA_signal   β-globin poly(A) signal: rabbit β-globin polyadenylation signal (Gil and Proudfoot, 1987)
