[The description below was written by a language model from this plasmid's Addgene catalogue record and pLannotate feature annotations shown in this document.]
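Description:
pBW2697_pCAG-PV1-iCre-N256-L1-nMag-NLS-BGHpA is a 6.5 kb mammalian expression plasmid built on the pCAGGS backbone that encodes one half of a split, inducible Cre recombinase. It is maintained in E. coli through a high-copy ColE1/pUC-type origin and selected with ampicillin via the β-lactamase gene. Backbone remnants also annotated include lac promoter/operator and lacI fragments, an SV40 origin with an SV40 poly(A) signal, and a leftover β-globin fragment with the rabbit β-globin poly(A) signal downstream of the expression cassette.

The payload is driven by the CAG promoter, annotated here as the CMV immediate-early enhancer, the chicken β-actin promoter and a chimeric β-actin/β-globin intron, which together give strong constitutive expression in many mammalian cell types. The open reading frame encodes a synthetic Cre fragment running from the N-terminus to amino acid 256 (the name indicates the "iCre" version), followed, according to the name and catalogue fields, by a linker (L1), the nMag dimerization domain and a nuclear localization signal. The automated annotation detects only the Cre portion; the roughly 500 bp between it and the bGH poly(A) signal, which terminates the transcript, presumably holds the unannotated nMag and NLS sequences. The "PV1" element in the name is not explained in the record.

nMag is one partner of the light-responsive Magnet heterodimerizer pair, so this truncated Cre should be inactive alone and is intended for co-expression with a complementary C-terminal Cre fragment fused to the matching partner, which is not part of this plasmid. Induced dimerization would reconstitute recombinase activity at loxP sites, allowing inducible control of recombination in mammalian cells for synthetic biology applications.
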