Addgene plasmid #108821: pBW2697_pCAG-PV1-iCre-N256-L1-nMag-NLS-BGHpA
Purpose: Expresses N-terminus to aa256 of Cre recombinase fused to nMag CID
Depositing lab: Wilson Wong. Depositing organization: Boston University Main Campus. Publication: High-performance chemical- and light-inducible recombinases in mammalian cells and mice. Weinberg BH, Cho JH, Agarwal Y, Pham NTH, Caraballo LD, Walkosz M, Ortega C, Trexler M, Tague N, Law B, Benman WKJ, Letendre J, Beal J, Wong WW. Nat Commun. 2019 Oct 24;10(1):4845. doi: 10.1038/s41467-019-12800-7. PubMed 31649244.
Backbone
  Vector backbone: pCAGGS
  Vector type: Mammalian Expression, Cre/Lox, Synthetic Biology
Growth in bacteria
  Bacterial resistance: Ampicillin, 100 μg/mL
  Growth temperature: 37°C
  Growth strain: NEB Stable
  Copy number: High Copy
Gene/Insert
  Gene/Insert name: Cre recombinase fragment N-terminus to aa256
  Species: Synthetic
  Promoter: pCAG
  Tag / fusion protein: nMag,NLS (C terminal on insert)
  Cloning method: Restriction Enzyme; 5′ cloning site MluI (not destroyed); 3′ cloning site BspEI (not destroyed)
Terms and licenses: Academic/Nonprofit Terms; Industry Terms: Not Available to Industry
Depositor comments: Please visit https://www.biorxiv.org/content/10.1101/747121v1 for bioRxiv preprint.
How to cite: pBW2697_pCAG-PV1-iCre-N256-L1-nMag-NLS-BGHpA was a gift from Wilson Wong (Addgene plasmid # 108821 ; http://n2t.net/addgene:108821 ; RRID:Addgene_108821)
