>Addgene plasmid #108821 | pBW2697_pCAG-PV1-iCre-N256-L1-nMag-NLS-BGHpA | addgene partial sequence | sequence record 217780 | Addgene Partial NGS Result
TGCACCCCCCTCCCCGAGTTGCTGAGCACGGCCCGGCTTCGGGTGCGGGGCTCCGTACGGGGCGTGGCGC
GGGGCTCGCCGTGCCGGGCGGGGGGTGGCGGCAGGTGGGGGTGCCGGGCGGGGCGGGGCCGCCTCGGGCC
GGGGAGGGCTCGGGGGAGGGGCGCGGCGGCCCCCGGAGCGCCGGCGGCTGTCGAGGCGCGGCGAGCCGCA
GCCATTGCCTTTTATGGTAATCGTGCGAGAGGGCGCAGGGACTTCCTTTGTCCCAAATCTGTGCGGAGCC
GAAATCTGGGAGGCGCCGCCGCACCCCCTCTAGCGGGCGCGGGGCGAAGCGGTGCGGCGCCGGCAGGAAG
GAAATGGGCGGGGAGGGCCTTCGTGCGTCGCCGCGCCGCCGTCCCCTTCTCCCTCTCCAGCCTCGGGGCT
GTCCGCGGGGGGACGGCTGCCTTCGGGGGGGACGGGGCAGGGCGGGGTTCGGCTTCTGGCGTGTGACCGG
CGGCTCTAGAGCCTCTGCTAACCATGTTCATGCCTTCTTCTTTTTCCTACAGCTCCTGGGCAACGTGCTG
GTTATTGTGCTGTCTCATCATTTTGGCAAAGAATTGATTAATTCGAGCGAAGGCGCGCCCATTACTCGCA
TCCATTCTCAGGCTGTCTCGTCTCGTCTCGCACGCGTGCCGCCACCATGTCCAACCTGCTGACTGTGCAC
CAAAACCTGCCTGCCCTCCCTGTGGATGCCACCTCTGATGAAGTCAGGAAGAACCTGATGGACATGTTCA
GGGACAGGCAGGCCTTCTCTGAACACACCTGGAAGATGCTCCTGTCTGTGTGCAGATCCTGGGCTGCCTG
GTGCAAGCTGAACAACAGGAAATGGTTCCCTGCTGAACCTGAGGATGTGAGGGACTACCTCCTGTACCTG
CAAGCCAGAGGCCTGGCTGTGAAGACCATCCAACAGCACCTGGGCCAGCTCAACATGCTGCACAGGAGAT
CTGGCCTGCCTCGCCCTTCTGACTCCAATGCTGTGTCCCTGGTGATGAGGAGAATCAGAAAGGAGAATGT
GGATGCTGGGGAGAGAGCCAAGCAGGCCCTGGCCTTTGAACGCACTGACTTTGACCAAGTCAGATCCCTG
ATGGAGAACTCTGACAGATGCCAGGACATCAGGAACCTGGCCTTCCTGGGCATTGCCTACAACACCCTGC
TGCGCATTGCCGAAATTGCCAGAATCAGAGTGAAGGACATCTCCCGCACCGATGGTGGGAGAATGCTGAT
CCACATTGGCAGGACCAAGACCCTGGTGTCCACAGCTGGTGTGGAGAAGGCCCTGTCCCTGGGGGTTACC
AAGCTGGTGGAGAGATGGATCTCTGTGTCTGGTGTGGCTGATGACCCCAACAACTACCTGTTCTGCCGGG
TCAGAAAGAATGGTGTGGCTGCCCCTTCTGCCACCTCCCAACTGTCCGGAGGGTCTGGCTCCGGATCAAG
TGGTGGCAGCGGTACCCATACTCTTTATGCCCCCGGTGGATATGACATTATGGGATATCTGGACCAGATC
GGCAACCGGCCAAACCCGCAGGTGGAACTGGGCCCCGTGGATACATCCTGCGCCTTGATTCTTTGTGACC
TGAAACAGAAAGACACCCCGATAGTTTACGCGAGTGAAGCCTTCCTCTACATGACAGGTTACAGCAACGC
AGAGGTGCTGGGCCGGAATTGCCGGTTTCTGCAAAGCCCTGACGGCATGGTGAAGCCCAAGAGCACCCGG
AAGTACGTGGATAGTAACACAATCAATACTATGCGCAAGGCAATCGACAGGAATGCCGAGGTGCAGGTTG
AAGTAGTCAATTTTAAAAAGAATGGACAGCGATTTGTTAATTTCCTGACTATGATACCTGTTAGGGACGA
AACAGGCGAGTATCGATACTCTATGGGATTCCAGTGCGAAACAGAACCCAAGAAAAAGCGGAAGGTGTGA
GAATTCCTGTGCCTTCTAGTTGCCAGCCATCTGTTGTTTGCCCCTCCCCCGTGCCTTCCTTGACCCTGGA
AGGTGCCACTCCCACTGTCCTTTCCTAATAAAATGAGGAAATTGCATCGCATTGTCTGAGTAGGTGTCAT
TCTATTCTGGGGGGTGGGGTGGGGCAGGACAGCAAGGGGGAGGATTGGGAAGACAATAGCAGGCATGCTG
GGGATGCGGTGGGCTCTATGGCTTCTGAGGCGGAAAGAACCAGCTGGGGCTCTAGGGGGTATCCCCACGC
GCCCTGTAGCGTGTACCGCTGGGAGTTCGTAGACGGAAACAAACGCAGAATCCAAGCGCGGCCGCCCAGG
ATACATAGATTACCACAACTCCGAGCCCTTCCACCGCTAGCGCACTCCTCAGGTGCAGGCTGCCTATCAG
AAGGTGGTGGCTGGTGTGGCCAATGCCCTGGCTCACAAATACCACTGAGATCTTTTTCCCTCTGCCAAAA
ATTATGGGGACATCATGAAGCCCCTTGAGCATCTGACTTCTGGCTAATAAAGGAAATTTATTTTCATTGC
AATAGTGTGTTGGAATTTTTTGTGTCTCTCACTCGGAAGGACATATGGGAGGGCAAATCATTTAAAACAT
CAGAATGAGTATTTGGTTTAGAGTTTGGCAACATATGCCCATATGCTGGCTGCCATGAACAAAGGTTGGC
TATAAAGAGGTCATCAGTATATGAAACAGCCCCCTGCTGTCCATTCCTTATTCCATAGAAAAGCCTTGAC
TTGAGGTTAGATTTTTTTTATATTTTGTTTTGTGTTATTTTTTTCTTTAACATCCCTAAAATTTTCCTTA
CATGTTTTACTAGCCAGATTTTTCCTCCTCTCCTGACTACTCCCAGTCATAGCTGTCCCTCTTCTCTTAT
GGAGATCCCTCGACCTGCAGCCCAAGCTTGGCGTAATCATGGTCATAGCTGTTTCCTGTGTGAAATTGTT
ATCCGCTCACAATTCCACACAACATACGAGCCGGAAGCATAAAGTGTAAAGCCTGGGGTGCCTAATGAGT
GAGCTAACTCACATTAATTGCGTTGCGCTCACTGCCCGCTTTCCAGTCGGGAAACCTGTCGTGCCAGCGG
ATCCGCATCTCAATTAGTCAGCAACCATAGTCCCGCCCCTAACTCCGCCCAGTTCCGCCCATTCTCCGCC
CCATGGCTGACTAATTTTTTTTATTTATGCAGAGGCCGAGGCCGCCTCGGCCTCTGAGCTATTCCAGAAG
TAGTGAGGAGGCTTTTTTGGAGGCCTAGGCTTTTGCAAAAAGCTAACTTGTTTATTGCAGCTTATAATGG
TTACAAATAAAGCAATAGCATCACAAATTTCACAAATAAAGCATTTTTTTCACTGCATTCTAGTTGTGGT
TTGTCCAAACTCATCAATGTATCTTATCATGTCTGGATCCGCTGCATTAATGAATCGGCCAACGCGCGGG
GAGAGGCGGTTTGCGTATTGGGCGCTCTTCCGCTTCCTCGCTCACTGACTCGCTGCGCTCGGTCGTTCGG
CTGCGGCGAGCGGTATCAGCTCACTCAAAGGCGGTAATACGGTTATCCACAGAATCAGGGGATAACGCAG
GAAAGAACATGTGAGCAAAAGGCCAGCAAAAGGCCAGGAACCGTAAAAAGGCCGCGTTGCTGGCGTTTTT
CCATAGGCTCCGCCCCCCTGACGAGCATCACAAAAATCGACGCTCAAGTCAGAGGTGGCGAAACCCGACA
GGACTATAAAGATACCAGGCGTTTCCCCCTGGAAGCTCCCTCGTGCGCTCTCCTGTTCCGACCCTGCCGC
TTACCGGATACCTGTCCGCCTTTCTCCCTTCGGGAAGCGTGGCGCTTTCTCATAGCTCACGCTGTAGGTA
TCTCAGTTCGGTGTAGGTCGTTCGCTCCAAGCTGGGCTGTGTGCACGAACCCCCCGTTCAGCCCGACCGC
TGCGCCTTATCCGGTAACTATCGTCTTGAGTCCAACCCGGTAAGACACGACTTATCGCCACTGGCAGCAG
CCACTGGTAACAGGATTAGCAGAGCGAGGTATGTAGGCGGTGCTACAGAGTTCTTGAAGTGGTGGCCTAA
CTACGGCTACACTAGAAGAACAGTATTTGGTATCTGCGCTCTGCTGAAGCCAGTTACCTTCGGAAAAAGA
GTTGGTAGCTCTTGATCCGGCAAACAAACCACCGCTGGTAGCGGTGGTTTTTTTGTTTGCAAGCAGCAGA
TTACGCGCAGAAAAAAAGGATCTCAAGAAGATCCTTTGATCTTTTCTACGGGGTCTGACGCTCAGTGGAA
CGAAAACTCACGTTAAGGGATTTTGGTCATGAGATTATCAAAAAGGATCTTCACCTAGATCCTTTTAAAT
TAAAAATGAAGTTTTAAATCAATCTAAAGTATATATGAGTAAACTTGGTCTGACAGTTACCAATGCTTAA
TCAGTGAGGCACCTATCTCAGCGATCTGTCTATTTCGTTCATCCATAGTTGCCTGACTCCCCGTCGTGTA
GATAACTACGATACGGGAGGGCTTACCATCTGGCCCCAGTGCTGCAATGATACCGCGAGACCCACGCTCA
CCGGCTCCAGATTTATCAGCAATAAACCAGCCAGCCGGAAGGGCCGAGCGCAGAAGTGGTCCTGCAACTT
TATCCGCCTCCATCCAGTCTATTAATTGTTGCCGGGAAGCTAGAGTAAGTAGTTCGCCAGTTAATAGTTT
GCGCAACGTTGTTGCCATTGCTACAGGCATCGTGGTGTCACGCTCGTCGTTTGGTATGGCTTCATTCAGC
TCCGGTTCCCAACGATCAAGGCGAGTTACATGATCCCCCATGTTGTGCAAAAAAGCGGTTAGCTCCTTCG
GTCCTCCGATCGTTGTCAGAAGTAAGTTGGCCGCAGTGTTATCACTCATGGTTATGGCAGCACTGCATAA
TTCTCTTACTGTCATGCCATCCGTAAGATGCTTTTCTGTGACTGGTGAGTACTCAACCAAGTCATTCTGA
GAATAGTGTATGCGGCGACCGAGTTGCTCTTGCCCGGCGTCAATACGGGATAATACCGCGCCACATAGCA
GAACTTTAAAAGTGCTCATCATTGGAAAACGTTCTTCGGGGCGAAAACTCTCAAGGATCTTACCGCTGTT
GAGATCCAGTTCGATGTAACCCACTCGTGCACCCAACTGATCTTCAGCATCTTTTACTTTCACCAGCGTT
TCTGGGTGAGCAAAAACAGGAAGGCAAAATGCCGCAAAAAAGGGAATAAGGGCGACACGGAAATGTTGAA
TACTCATACTCTTCCTTTTTCAATATTATTGAAGCATTTATCAGGGTTATTGTCTCATGAGCGGATACAT
ATTTGAATGTATTTAGAAAAATAAACAAATAGGGGTTCCGCGCACATTTCCCCGAAAAGTGCCACCTGGG
TCGACATTGATTATTGACTAGTTATTAATAGTAATCAATTACGGGGTCATTAGTTCATAGCCCATATATG
GAGTTCCGCGTTACATAACTTACGGTAAATGGCCCGCCTGGCTGACCGCCCAACGACCCCCGCCCATTGA
CGTCAATAATGACGTATGTTCCCATAGTAACGCCAATAGGGACTTTCCATTGACGTCAATGGGTGGAGTA
TTTACGGTAAACTGCCCACTTGGCAGTACATCAAGTGTATCATATGCCAAGTACGCCCCCTATTGACGTC
AATGACGGTAAATGGCCCGCCTGGCATTATGCCCAGTACATGACCTTATGGGACTTTCCTACTTGGCAGT
ACATCTACGTATTAGTCATCGCTATTACCATGGTCGAGGTGAGCCCCACGTTCTGCTTCACTCTCCCCAT
CTCCCCCCCCTCCCCACCCCCAATTTTGTATTTATTTATTTTTTAATTATTTTGTGCAGCGATGGGGGCG
GG
